Addgene plasmid #164443: pRC-CMV-Rev1b
Purpose: Encodes HIV-1 Rev accessory protein for pseudovirus production
Depositing lab: Alejandro Balazs. Depositing organization: Massachusetts General Hospital. Publication: COVID-19-neutralizing antibodies predict disease severity and survival. Garcia-Beltran WF, Lam EC, Astudillo MG, Yang D, Miller TE, Feldman J, Hauser BM, Caradonna TM, Clayton KL, Nitido AD, Murali MR, Alter G, Charles RC, Dighe A, Branda JA, Lennerz JK, Lingwood D, Schmidt AG, Iafrate AJ, Balazs AB. Cell. 2021 Jan 21;184(2):476-488.e11. doi: 10.1016/j.cell.2020.12.015. Epub 2020 Dec 15. PubMed 33412089.
Backbone
  Vector backbone: pRC
  Vector type: Mammalian Expression
Growth in bacteria
  Bacterial resistance: Ampicillin, 100 μg/mL
  Growth temperature: 37°C
  Growth strain: DH5alpha
  Copy number: High Copy
Gene/Insert
  Gene/Insert name: HIV-1 Rev
Terms and licenses: Academic/Nonprofit Terms; Industry Terms: Not Available to Industry
How to cite: pRC-CMV-Rev1b was a gift from Alejandro Balazs (Addgene plasmid # 164443 ; http://n2t.net/addgene:164443 ; RRID:Addgene_164443)
