[The description below was written by a language model from this plasmid's Addgene catalogue record and pLannotate feature annotations shown in this document.]
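Description:
pRC-CMV-Rev1b is a 5,897 nt mammalian expression plasmid built on the pRC backbone. It supplies the HIV-1 Rev accessory protein in trans during pseudovirus production. It is propagated in E. coli as a high-copy plasmid through a ColE1/pUC-type origin and is selected with ampicillin via the β-lactamase gene and its native promoter. An f1 phage origin is also present, along with remnants of cloning-vector sequence: lac promoter/operator and CAP site, a lacI fragment, an MCS fragment and a bom fragment. None of these has an evident role in the plasmid's intended use.

The expression cassette consists of the human cytomegalovirus immediate early enhancer and promoter, followed by a very short fragment annotated as truncated HIV-1 5' LTR. The rev coding sequence comes next and is terminated by the bovine growth hormone polyadenylation signal. T7 and SP6 phage promoters flank the insert and can serve for in vitro transcription or as sequencing primer sites. A second cassette places the neomycin/kanamycin phosphotransferase gene under the SV40 enhancer/early promoter with an SV40 poly(A) signal. This could in principle allow G418 selection of transfected mammalian cells, though the record does not describe such use. A partial ble fragment lies downstream of neo.

Rev binds the Rev responsive element on unspliced or partially spliced HIV-1 transcripts and escorts them out of the nucleus. Co-transfecting this plasmid with lentiviral packaging, transfer and envelope constructs therefore supports efficient expression of viral structural proteins and export of the genomic RNA. The associated publication concerns COVID-19 neutralizing antibodies, which is consistent with use in making lentiviral pseudoviruses for neutralization assays.
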