Features (pLannotate 1.2.2; 22 found; start..end, strand, type, name):
      1..380     +  enhancer       CMV enhancer: human cytomegalovirus immediate early enhancer
    381..584     +  promoter       CMV promoter: human cytomegalovirus (CMV) immediate early promoter
    580..613     +  LTR            5' LTR (truncated) (fragment): truncated 5' long terminal repeat (LTR) from HIV-1
    629..647     +  promoter       T7 promoter: promoter for bacteriophage T7 RNA polymerase
    760..1107    +  CDS            rev: REV_HV1BR - Experimental evidence at protein level: Swiss-Prot protein existence level 1. Escorts unspliced or incompletely spliced viral pre-mRNAs (late transcripts) out of the nucleus of infected cells. These pre- mRNAs carry a recognition sequence called Rev responsive element (RRE) located in the env gene, that is not present in fully spliced viral mRNAs (early transcripts). This function is essential since most viral proteins are translated from unspliced or partially spliced pre-mRNAs which cannot exit the nucleus by the pathway used by fully processed cellular mRNAs. Rev itself is trans
   1122..1140    -  promoter       SP6 promoter: promoter for bacteriophage SP6 RNA polymerase
   1166..1390    +  polyA_signal   bGH poly(A) signal: bovine growth hormone polyadenylation signal
   1394..1415    +  promoter       SV40 promoter (fragment): SV40 enhancer and early promoter
   1436..1864    +  rep_origin     f1 ori (sequence partly withheld): f1 bacteriophage origin of replication; arrow indicates direction of (+) strand synthesis
   1950..1968    -  misc_feature   MCS (fragment): pUC18/19 multiple cloning site
   1977..2306    +  promoter       SV40 promoter: SV40 enhancer and early promoter
   2373..3164    +  CDS            neo: KKA2_KLEPN - Also known as kan, nptII. Experimental evidence at protein level: Swiss-Prot protein existence level 1. Resistance to kanamycin, neomycin, paromomycin, ribostamycin, butirosin and gentamicin B. From Klebsiella pneumoniae.
   3188..3346    +  CDS            ble (fragment): BLE_KLEPN - Experimental evidence at protein level: Swiss-Prot protein existence level 1. Binding protein with a strong affinity to the bleomycin family of antibiotics. Binds to CL990; an antimitotic-antibiotic compound. From Klebsiella pneumoniae.
   3341..3475    +  polyA_signal   SV40 poly(A) signal: SV40 polyadenylation signal
   3530..3546    -  protein_bind   lac operator: The lac repressor binds to the lac operator to inhibit transcription in E. coli. This inhibition can be relieved by adding lactose or isopropyl-β-D-thiogalactopyranoside (IPTG). lac repressor encoded by lacI
   3554..3584    -  promoter       lac promoter: promoter for the E. coli lac operon
   3599..3620    -  protein_bind   CAP binding site: CAP binding activates transcription in the presence of cAMP. E. coli catabolite activator protein
   3633..3725    -  CDS            lacI (fragment): lac repressor; lacI; The lac repressor binds to the lac operator to inhibit transcription in E. coli. This inhibition can be relieved by adding lactose or isopropyl-β-D-thiogalactopyranoside (IPTG).
   3908..4496    -  rep_origin     ori: high-copy-number ColE1/pMB1/pBR322/pUC origin of replication
   4667..5527    -  CDS            AmpR: β-lactamase; bla; confers resistance to ampicillin, carbenicillin, and related antibiotics
   5528..5632    -  promoter       AmpR promoter: bla
   5691..5743    -  misc_feature   bom (fragment): basis of mobility region from pBR322
>Addgene plasmid #164443 | pRC-CMV-Rev1b | addgene full sequence | sequence record 322377 | Addgene NGS Result
GACATTGATTATTGACTAGTTATTAATAGTAATCAATTACGGGGTCATTAGTTCATAGCCCATATATGGA
GTTCCGCGTTACATAACTTACGGTAAATGGCCCGCCTGGCTGACCGCCCAACGACCCCCGCCCATTGACG
TCAATAATGACGTATGTTCCCATAGTAACGCCAATAGGGACTTTCCATTGACGTCAATGGGTGGAGTATT
TACGGTAAACTGCCCACTTGGCAGTACATCAAGTGTATCATATGCCAAGTACGCCCCCTATTGACGTCAA
TGACGGTAAATGGCCCGCCTGGCATTATGCCCAGTACATGACCTTATGGGACTTTCCTACTTGGCAGTAC
ATCTACGTATTAGTCATCGCTATTACCATGGTGATGCGGTTTTGGCAGTACATCAATGGGCGTGGATAGC
GGTTTGACTCACGGGGATTTCCAAGTCTCCACCCCATTGACGTCAATGGGAGTTTGTTTTGGCACCAAAA
TCAACGGGACTTTCCAAAATGTCGTAACAACTCCGCCCCATTGACGCAAATGGGCGGTAGGCGTGTACGG
TGGGAGGTCTATATAAGCAGAGCTCTCTGGCTAACTAGAGAACCCACTGCTTACTGGCTTATCGAAATTA
ATACGACTCACTATAGGGAGACCCAAGCTTGGTACCGAGCTCGGATCCACTAGTAACGGCCGCCAGTGTG
CTGGAATTCTGCAGATATCCATCACACTGGCGGCCGCTCGAGCATGCATCTAGACTGCCATGGCAGGAAG
AAGCGGAGACAGCGACGAAGACCTCCTCAAGGCAGTCAGACTCATCAAGTTTCTCTATCAAAGCAACCCA
CCTCCCAACCCCGAGGGGACCCGACAGGCCCGAAGGAATAGAAGAAGAAGGTGGAGAGAGAGACAGAGAC
AGATCCATTCGATTAGTGAACGGATCCTTAGCACTTATCTGGGACGATCTGCGGAGCCTGTGCCTCTTCA
GCTACCACCGCTTGAGAGACTTACTCTTGATTGTAACGAGGATTGTGGAACTTCTGGGACGCAGGGGGTG
GGAAGCCCTCAAATATTGGTGGAATCTCCTACAGTATTGGAGTCAGGAACTAAAGAATAGGATCCGGCTA
TTCTATAGTGTCACCTAAATGCTAGAGCTCGCTGATCAGCCTCGACTGTGCCTTCTAGTTGCCAGCCATC
TGTTGTTTGCCCCTCCCCCGTGCCTTCCTTGACCCTGGAAGGTGCCACTCCCACTGTCCTTTCCTAATAA
AATGAGGAAATTGCATCGCATTGTCTGAGTAGGTGTCATTCTATTCTGGGGGGTGGGGTGGGGCAGGACA
GCAAGGGGGAGGATTGGGAAGACAATAGCAGGCATGCTGGGGATGCGGTGGGCTCTATGGCTTCTGAGGC
GGAAAGAACCAGCTGGGGCTCGAGGGGGGATCCCC
[124 nt withheld, positions 1436-1559]
C
[91 nt withheld, positions 1561-1651]
A
[49 nt withheld, positions 1653-1701]
CCTTTGACGTTGGAGTCCACGTTCTTT
[37 nt withheld, positions 1729-1765]
ACCCTATCTCGGTCTATTCTTTTGATTTATAAGGGATTTTGCCGATTTCGGCCTATTGGTTAAAAAATGA
GCTGATTTAACAAAAATTTAACGCGAATTTTAACAAAATATTAACGCTTACAATTTAAATATTTGCTTAT
ACAATCT
[37 nt withheld, positions 1913-1949]
GGGTACCGAGCTCGAATTCTGTGGAATGTGTGTCAGTTAGGGTGTGGAAAGTCCCCAGGCTCCCCAGCAG
GCAGAAGTATGCAAAGCATGCATCTCAATTAGTCAGCAACCAGGTGTGGAAAGTCCCCAGGCTCCCCAGC
AGGCAGAAGTATGCAAAGCATGCATCTCAATTAGTCAGCAACCATAGTCCCGCCCCTAACTCCGCCCATC
CCGCCCCTAACTCCGCCCAGTTCCGCCCATTCTCCGCCCCATGGCTGACTAATTTTTTTTATTTATGCAG
AGGCCGAGGCCGCCTCGGCCTCTGAGCTATTCCAGAAGTAGTGAGGAGGCTTTTTTGGAGGCCTAGGCTT
TTGCAAAAAGCTCCCGGGAGCTTGGATATCCATTTTCGGATCTGATCAAGAGACAGGATGAGGATCGTTT
CGCATGATTGAACAAGATGGATTGCACGCAGGTTCTCCGGCCGCTTGGGTGGAGAGGCTATTCGGCTATG
ACTGGGCACAACAGACAATCGGCTGCTCTGATGCCGCCGTGTTCCGGCTGTCAGCGCAGGGGCGCCCGGT
TCTTTTTGTCAAGACCGACCTGTCCGGTGCCCTGAATGAACTGCAGGACGAGGCAGCGCGGCTATCGTGG
CTGGCCACGACGGGCGTTCCTTGCGCAGCTGTGCTCGACGTTGTCACTGAAGCGGGAAGGGACTGGCTGC
TATTGGGCGAAGTGCCGGGGCAGGATCTCCTGTCATCTCACCTTGCTCCTGCCGAGAAAGTATCCATCAT
GGCTGATGCAATGCGGCGGCTGCATACGCTTGATCCGGCTACCTGCCCATTCGACCACCAAGCGAAACAT
CGCATCGAGCGAGCACGTACTCGGATGGAAGCCGGTCTTGTCGATCAGGATGATCTGGACGAAGAGCATC
AGGGGCTCGCGCCAGCCGAACTGTTCGCCAGGCTCAAGGCGCGCATGCCCGACGGCGAGGATCTCGTCGT
GACCCATGGCGATGCCTGCTTGCCGAATATCATGGTGGAAAATGGCCGCTTTTCTGGATTCATCGACTGT
GGCCGGCTGGGTGTGGCGGACCGCTATCAGGACATAGCGTTGGCTACCCGTGATATTGCTGAAGAGCTTG
GCGGCGAATGGGCTGACCGCTTCCTCGTGCTTTACGGTATCGCCGCTCCCGATTCGCAGCGCATCGCCTT
CTATCGCCTTCTTGACGAGTTCTTCTGAGCGGGACTCTGGGGTTCGAAATGACCGACCAAGCGACGCCCA
ACCTGCCATCACGAGATTTCGATTCCACCGCCGCCTTCTATGAAAGGTTGGGCTTCGGAATCGTTTTCCG
GGACGCCGGCTGGATGATCCTCCAGCGCGGGGATCTCATGCTGGAGTTCTTCGCCCACCCCAACTTGTTT
ATTGCAGCTTATAATGGTTACAAATAAAGCAATAGCATCACAAATTTCACAAATAAAGCATTTTTTTCAC
TGCATTCTAGTTGTGGTTTGTCCAAACTCATCAATGTATCTTATCATGTCTGGATCCGTCGACCTCGAGA
GCTTGGCGTAATCATGGTCATAGCTGTTTCCTGTGTGAAATTGTTATCCGCTCACAATTCCACACAACAT
ACGAGCCGGAAGCATAAAGTGTAAAGCCTGGGGTGCCTAATGAGTGAGCTAACTCACATTAATTGCGTTG
CGCTCACTGCCCGCTTTCCAGTCGGGAAACCTGTCGTGCCAGCTGCATTAATGAATCGGCCAACGCGCGG
GGAGAGGCGGTTTGCGTATTGGGCGCTCTTCCGCTTCCTCGCTCACTGACTCGCTGCGCTCGGTCGTTCG
GCTGCGGCGAGCGGTATCAGCTCACTCAAAGGCGGTAATACGGTTATCCACAGAATCAGGGGATAACGCA
GGAAAGAACATGTGAGCAAAAGGCCAGCAAAAGGCCAGGAACCGTAAAAAGGCCGCGTTGCTGGCGTTTT
TCCATAGGCTCCGCCCCCCTGACGAGCATCACAAAAATCGACGCTCAAGTCAGAGGTGGCGAAACCCGAC
AGGACTATAAAGATACCAGGCGTTTCCCCCTGGAAGCTCCCTCGTGCGCTCTCCTGTTCCGACCCTGCCG
CTTACCGGATACCTGTCCGCCTTTCTCCCTTCGGGAAGCGTGGCGCTTTCTCATAGCTCACGCTGTAGGT
ATCTCAGTTCGGTGTAGGTCGTTCGCTCCAAGCTGGGCTGTGTGCACGAACCCCCCGTTCAGCCCGACCG
CTGCGCCTTATCCGGTAACTATCGTCTTGAGTCCAACCCGGTAAGACACGACTTATCGCCACTGGCAGCA
GCCACTGGTAACAGGATTAGCAGAGCGAGGTATGTAGGCGGTGCTACAGAGTTCTTGAAGTGGTGGCCTA
ACTACGGCTACACTAGAAGAACAGTATTTGGTATCTGCGCTCTGCTGAAGCCAGTTACCTTCGGAAAAAG
AGTTGGTAGCTCTTGATCCGGCAAACAAACCACCGCTGGTAGCGGTGGTTTTTTTGTTTGCAAGCAGCAG
ATTACGCGCAGAAAAAAAGGATCTCAAGAAGATCCTTTGATCTTTTCTACGGGGTCTGACGCTCAGTGGA
ACGAAAACTCACGTTAAGGGATTTTGGTCATGAGATTATCAAAAAGGATCTTCACCTAGATCCTTTTAAA
TTAAAAATGAAGTTTTAAATCAATCTAAAGTATATATGAGTAAACTTGGTCTGACAGTTACCAATGCTTA
ATCAGTGAGGCACCTATCTCAGCGATCTGTCTATTTCGTTCATCCATAGTTGCCTGACTCCCCGTCGTGT
AGATAACTACGATACGGGAGGGCTTACCATCTGGCCCCAGTGCTGCAATGATACCGCGAGACCCACGCTC
ACCGGCTCCAGATTTATCAGCAATAAACCAGCCAGCCGGAAGGGCCGAGCGCAGAAGTGGTCCTGCAACT
TTATCCGCCTCCATCCAGTCTATTAATTGTTGCCGGGAAGCTAGAGTAAGTAGTTCGCCAGTTAATAGTT
TGCGCAACGTTGTTGCCATTGCTACAGGCATCGTGGTGTCACGCTCGTCGTTTGGTATGGCTTCATTCAG
CTCCGGTTCCCAACGATCAAGGCGAGTTACATGATCCCCCATGTTGTGCAAAAAAGCGGTTAGCTCCTTC
GGTCCTCCGATCGTTGTCAGAAGTAAGTTGGCCGCAGTGTTATCACTCATGGTTATGGCAGCACTGCATA
ATTCTCTTACTGTCATGCCATCCGTAAGATGCTTTTCTGTGACTGGTGAGTACTCAACCAAGTCATTCTG
AGAATAGTGTATGCGGCGACCGAGTTGCTCTTGCCCGGCGTCAATACGGGATAATACCGCGCCACATAGC
AGAACTTTAAAAGTGCTCATCATTGGAAAACGTTCTTCGGGGCGAAAACTCTCAAGGATCTTACCGCTGT
TGAGATCCAGTTCGATGTAACCCACTCGTGCACCCAACTGATCTTCAGCATCTTTTACTTTCACCAGCGT
TTCTGGGTGAGCAAAAACAGGAAGGCAAAATGCCGCAAAAAAGGGAATAAGGGCGACACGGAAATGTTGA
ATACTCATACTCTTCCTTTTTCAATATTATTGAAGCATTTATCAGGGTTATTGTCTCATGAGCGGATACA
TATTTGAATGTATTTAGAAAAATAAACAAATAGGGGTTCCGCGCACATTTCCCCGAAAAGTGCCACCTGA
CGTCGACGGATCGGGAGATCTCCCGATCCCCTATGGTGCACTCTCAGTACAATCTGCTCTGATGCCGCAT
AGTTAAGCCAGTATCTGCTCCCTGCTTGTGTGTTGGAGGTCGCTGAGTAGTGCGCGAGCAAAATTTAAGC
TACAACAAGGCAAGGCTTGACCGACAATTGCATGAAGAATCTGCTTAGGGTTAGGCGTTTTGCGCTGCTT
CGCGATGTACGGGCCAGATATACGCGTT
